Addgene plasmid #24389: pcDNA4-Beclin1 1-150
Depositing lab: Qing Zhong. Publication: Identification of Barkor as a mammalian autophagy-specific factor for Beclin 1 and class III phosphatidylinositol 3-kinase. Sun Q, Fan W, Chen K, Ding X, Chen S, Zhong Q. Proc Natl Acad Sci U S A. 2008 Dec 9. 105(49):19211-6. 10.1073/pnas.0810452105 PubMed 19050071.
Backbone
  Vector backbone: pCDNA4/TO-3*flag
  Backbone size w/o insert (bp): 5100
  Vector type: Mammalian Expression
Growth in bacteria
  Bacterial resistance: Ampicillin, 100 μg/mL
  Growth temperature: 37°C
  Growth strain: DH5alpha
  Copy number: High Copy
Gene/Insert
  Gene/Insert name: Beclin1
  Species: H. sapiens (human)
  Insert size (bp): 450
  Mutation: Contains amino acids 1-150.
  Entrez Gene: BECN1 (a.k.a. ATG6, VPS30, beclin1)
  Tag / fusion protein: FLAG (C terminal on insert)
  Cloning method: Restriction Enzyme; 5′ cloning site BamHI (unknown if destroyed); 3′ cloning site NotI (unknown if destroyed)
  Sequencing primers: 5′ CMV-F; 3′ BGH-rev
Terms and licenses: Academic/Nonprofit Terms; Industry Terms: Not Available to Industry
How to cite: pcDNA4-Beclin1 1-150 was a gift from Qing Zhong (Addgene plasmid # 24389 ; http://n2t.net/addgene:24389 ; RRID:Addgene_24389)
