[The description below was written by a language model from this plasmid's Addgene catalogue record.]
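Description:
pcDNA4-Beclin1 1-150 is a mammalian expression plasmid built on a pcDNA4/TO backbone modified to carry a triple FLAG epitope (about 5.1 kb without insert). It is maintained in E. coli as a high-copy plasmid under ampicillin selection. The record gives no feature table, so the regulatory elements are not listed explicitly. The recommended sequencing primers (CMV forward and BGH reverse) indicate that the insert lies between a CMV promoter and a bovine growth hormone polyadenylation signal. In the pcDNA4/TO series, that promoter normally carries tetracycline operator sites, which allow constitutive expression in ordinary cells or tetracycline-regulated expression in cells that supply the Tet repressor. The series also normally carries a zeocin marker for mammalian selection, but the record does not confirm either feature for this modified backbone.

The payload is a roughly 450 bp fragment of human BECN1 (Beclin 1, also known as ATG6 or VPS30) encoding only amino acids 1-150, the N-terminal portion of the protein. It was cloned between BamHI and NotI sites and fused to a FLAG tag at its C terminus. The tag allows the truncated protein to be detected by immunoblotting or immunofluorescence and to be recovered by anti-FLAG immunoprecipitation.

Beclin 1 is a core autophagy regulator that assembles with the class III phosphatidylinositol 3-kinase complex. The associated study identified Barkor as an autophagy-specific Beclin 1 binding partner. A defined truncation such as this one is suited to domain-mapping experiments in transfected mammalian cells, testing which regions of Beclin 1 are needed for interaction with its partners, although the record does not state the specific use.
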