>Addgene plasmid #24389 | pcDNA4-Beclin1 1-150 | addgene partial sequence | sequence record 30151 | 24389 with BGH-rev
AGACTCGAGTCACTTGTCATCGTCATCCTTGTAGTCGATGTCATGATCTTTATAATCACCGTCATGGTCT
TTGTAGTCGCGGCCGCCAGTGTCCAGCTGGTCTAAAAGAGTATCTGTGCATTCCTCACAGAGTGGGTGAT
CCACATCTGTCTGGCCCGACATGATGTCAAAAAGGTCCCCAGTGACCTTCAGTCTTCGGCTGAGGTTCTC
CATGGTGCCGCCATCAGATGCCTCCCCAATCAGAGTGAAGCTGTTGGCACTTTCTGTGGACATCATCCTG
GCTGGGGGGATGAATCTGCGAGAGACACCATCCTGGCGAGGAGTTTCAATAAATGGCTCCTCTCCTGAGT
TAGTCTCTTCCTCCTGGGTCTCTCCTGGTTTCGCCTGGGCTGTGGTAAGTAATGGAGCTGTGAGTTCCTG
GATGGTGACACGGTCCAGGATCTTGAAACTCGTGTCCAGTTTCAGGGGCTGGCTGCAGCGCTGGCACACG
AAGCTCACCTGCATGGTGCTGTTGTTGGACGTCTTAGACCCTTCCATGGATCCGAGCTCGGTACCAAGCT
TAAGTTTAAACGCTAGAGTCCGGAGGCTGGATCGGTCCCGGTGTCTTCTATGGAGGTCAAAACAGCGTGG
ATGGCGTCTCCAGGCGATCTGACGGTTCACTAAACGAGCTCGTCGACGATCTCTATCACTGATAGGGAGA
TCTCTATCACTGATAGGGAGAGCTCTGCTTATATAGACCTCCCACCGTACACGCCTACCGCCCATTTGCG
TCAATG
