>Addgene plasmid #24389 | pcDNA4-Beclin1 1-150 | addgene partial sequence | sequence record 38230 | M13-rev 5'-CAGGAAACAGCTATGACC-3'
GGTCGACGGTATACAGACATGATAAGATACATTGATGAGTTTGGACAAACCACAACTAGAATGCAGTGAA
AAAAATGCTTTATTTGTGAAATTTGTGATGCTATTGCTTTATTTGTAACCATTATAAGCTGCAATAAACA
AGTTGGGGTGGGCGAAGAACTCCAGCATGAGATCCCCGCGCTGGAGGATCATCCAGCCGGCGTCCCGGAA
AACGATTCCGAAGCCCAACCTTTCATAGAAGGCGGCGGTGGAATCGAAATCTCGTAGCACGTGTCAGTCC
TGCTCCTCGGCCACGAAGTGCACGCAGTTGCCGGCCGGGTCGCGCAGGGCGAACTCCCGCCCCCACGGCT
GCTCGCCGATCTCGGTCATGGCCGGCCCGGAGGCGTCCCGGAAGTTCGTGGACACGACCTCCGACCACTC
GGCGTACAGCTCGTCCAGGCCGCGCACCCACACCCAGGCCAGGGTGTTGTCCGGCACCACCTGGTCCTGG
ACCGCGCTGATGAACAGGGTCACGTCGTCCCGGACCACACCGGCGAAGTCGTCCTCCACGAAGTCCCGGG
AGAACCCGAGCCGGTCGGTCCAGAACTCGACCGCTCCGGCGACGTCGCGCGCGGTGAGCACCGGAACGGC
ACTGGTCAACTTGGCCATGGTTTAGTTCCTCACCTTGTCGTATTATACTATGCCGATATACTATGCCGAT
GATTAATTGTCAACACGTGCTGATCAGATCCGAAAATGGATATACAAGCTCCCGGGAGCTTTTTGCAAAA
GCCTAGGCCTCCAAAAAAGCCTCCTCACTACTTCTGGAATAGC
